>Addgene plasmid #76338 | N4BP2 gRNA (BRDN0001146056) | addgene full sequence | sequence record 185650 | Addgene Assembled Sequence
CCCGGGTGCAAAGATGGATAAAGTTTTAAACAGAGAGGAATCTTTGCAGCTAATGGACCTTCTAGGTCTT
GAAAGGAGTGGGAATTGGCTCCGGTGCCCGTCAGTGGGCAGAGCGCACATCGCCCACAGTCCCCGAGAAG
TTGGGGGGAGGGGTCGGCAATTGATCCGGTGCCTAGAGAAGGTGGCGCGGGGTAAACTGGGAAAGTGATG
TCGTGTACTGGCTCCGCCTTTTTCCCGAGGGTGGGGGAGAACCGTATATAAGTGCAGTAGTCGCCGTGAA
CGTTCTTTTTCGCAACGGGTTTGCCGCCAGAACACAGGTAAGTGCCGTGTGTGGTTCCCGCGGGCCTGGC
CTCTTTACGGGTTATGGCCCTTGCGTGCCTTGAATTACTTCCACCTGGCTGCAGTACGTGATTCTTGATC
CCGAGCTTCGGGTTGGAAGTGGGTGGGAGAGTTCGAGGCCTTGCGCTTAAGGAGCCCCTTCGCCTCGTGC
TTGAGTTGAGGCCTGGCCTGGGCGCTGGGGCCGCCGCGTGCGAATCTGGTGGCACCTTCGCGCCTGTCTC
GCTGCTTTCGATAAGTCTCTAGCCATTTAAAATTTTTGATGACCTGCTGCGACGCTTTTTTTCTGGCAAG
ATAGTCTTGTAAATGCGGGCCAAGATCTGCACACTGGTATTTCGGTTTTTGGGGCCGCGGGCGGCGACGG
GGCCCGTGCGTCCCAGCGCACATGTTCGGCGAGGCGGGGCCTGCGAGCGCGGCCACCGAGAATCGGACGG
GGGTAGTCTCAAGCTGGCCGGCCTGCTCTGGTGCCTGGCCTCGCGCCGCCGTGTATCGCCCCGCCCTGGG
CGGCAAGGCTGGCCCGGTCGGCACCAGTTGCGTGAGCGGAAAGATGGCCGCTTCCCGGCCCTGCTGCAGG
GAGCTCAAAATGGAGGACGCGGCGCTCGGGAGAGCGGGCGGGTGAGTCACCCACACAAAGGAAAAGGGCC
TTTCCGTCCTCAGCCGTCGCTTCATGTGACTCCACGGAGTACCGGGCGCCGTCCAGGCACCTCGATTAGT
TCTCGAGCTTTTGGAGTACGTCGTCTTTAGGTTGGGGGGAGGGGTTTTATGCGATGGAGTTTCCCCACAC
TGAGTGGGTGGAGACTGAAGTTAGGCCAGCTTGGCACTTGATGTAATTCTCCTTGGAATTTGCCCTTTTT
GAGTTTGGATCTTGGTTCATTCTCAAGCCTCAGACAGTGGTTCAAAGTTTTTTTCTTCCATTTCAGGTGT
CGTGACGTACGGCCACCATGACCGAGTACAAGCCCACGGTGCGCCTCGCCACCCGCGACGACGTCCCCAG
GGCCGTACGCACCCTCGCCGCCGCGTTCGCCGACTACCCCGCCACGCGCCACACCGTCGATCCGGACCGC
CACATCGAGCGGGTCACCGAGCTGCAAGAACTCTTCCTCACGCGCGTCGGGCTCGACATCGGCAAGGTGT
GGGTCGCGGACGACGGCGCCGCCGTGGCGGTCTGGACCACGCCGGAGAGCGTCGAAGCGGGGGCGGTGTT
CGCCGAGATCGGCCCGCGCATGGCCGAGTTGAGCGGTTCCCGGCTGGCCGCGCAGCAACAGATGGAAGGC
CTCCTGGCGCCGCACCGGCCCAAGGAGCCCGCGTGGTTCCTGGCCACCGTCGGAGTCTCGCCCGACCACC
AGGGCAAGGGTCTGGGCAGCGCCGTCGTGCTCCCCGGAGTGGAGGCGGCCGAGCGCGCCGGGGTGCCCGC
CTTCCTGGAGACCTCCGCGCCCCGCAACCTCCCCTTCTACGAGCGGCTCGGCTTCACCGTCACCGCCGAC
GTCGAGGTGCCCGAAGGACCGCGCACCTGGTGCATGACCCGCAAGCCCGGTGCCTGAACGCGTTAAGTCG
ACAATCAACCTCTGGATTACAAAATTTGTGAAAGATTGACTGGTATTCTTAACTATGTTGCTCCTTTTAC
GCTATGTGGATACGCTGCTTTAATGCCTTTGTATCATGCTATTGCTTCCCGTATGGCTTTCATTTTCTCC
TCCTTGTATAAATCCTGGTTGCTGTCTCTTTATGAGGAGTTGTGGCCCGTTGTCAGGCAACGTGGCGTGG
TGTGCACTGTGTTTGCTGACGCAACCCCCACTGGTTGGGGCATTGCCACCACCTGTCAGCTCCTTTCCGG
GACTTTCGCTTTCCCCCTCCCTATTGCCACGGCGGAACTCATCGCCGCCTGCCTTGCCCGCTGCTGGACA
GGGGCTCGGCTGTTGGGCACTGACAATTCCGTGGTGTTGTCGGGGAAATCATCGTCCTTTCCTTGGCTGC
TCGCCTGTGTTGCCACCTGGATTCTGCGCGGGACGTCCTTCTGCTACGTCCCTTCGGCCCTCAATCCAGC
GGACCTTCCTTCCCGCGGCCTGCTGCCGGCTCTGCGGCCTCTTCCGCGTCTTCGCCTTCGCCCTCAGACG
AGTCGGATCTCCCTTTGGGCCGCCTCCCCGCGTCGACTTTAAGACCAATGACTTACAAGGCAGCTGTAGA
TCTTAGCCACTTTTTAAAAGAAAAGGGGGGACTGGAAGGGCTAATTCACTCCCAACGAAGACAAGATCTG
CTTTTTGCTTGTACTGGGTCTCTCTGGTTAGACCAGATCTGAGCCTGGGAGCTCTCTGGCTAACTAGGGA
ACCCACTGCTTAAGCCTCAATAAAGCTTGCCTTGAGTGCTTCAAGTAGTGTGTGCCCGTCTGTTGTGTGA
CTCTGGTAACTAGAGATCCCTCAGACCCTTTTAGTCAGTGTGGAAAATCTCTAGCAGTACGTATAGTAGT
TCATGTCATCTTATTATTCAGTATTTATAACTTGCAAAGAAATGAATATCAGAGAGTGAGAGGAACTTGT
TTATTGCAGCTTATAATGGTTACAAATAAAGCAATAGCATCACAAATTTCACAAATAAAGCATTTTTTTC
ACTGCATTCTAGTTGTGGTTTGTCCAAACTCATCAATGTATCTTATCATGTCTGGCTCTAGCTATCCCGC
CCCTAACTCCGCCCATCCCGCCCCTAACTCCGCCCAGTTCCGCCCATTCTCCGCCCCATGGCTGACTAAT
TTTTTTTATTTATGCAGAGGCCGAGGCCGCCTCGGCCTCTGAGCTATTCCAGAAGTAGTGAGGAGGCTTT
TTTGGAGGCCTAGGGACGTACCCAATTCGCCCTATAGTGAGTCGTATTACGCGCGCTCACTGGCCGTCGT
TTTACAACGTCGTGACTGGGAAAACCCTGGCGTTACCCAACTTAATCGCCTTGCAGCACATCCCCCTTTC
GCCAGCTGGCGTAATAGCGAAGAGGCCCGCACCGATCGCCCTTCCCAACAGTTGCGCAGCCTGAATGGCG
AATGGG
[124 nt withheld, positions 3367-3490]
C
[91 nt withheld, positions 3492-3582]
A
[49 nt withheld, positions 3584-3632]
CCTTTGACGTTGGAGTCCACGTTCTTT
[37 nt withheld, positions 3660-3696]
ACCCTATCTCGGTCTATTCTTTTGATTTATAAGGGATTTTGCCGATTTCGGCCTATTGGTTAAAAAATGA
GCTGATTTAACAAAAATTTAACGCGAATTTTAACAAAATATTAACGCTTACAATTTAGGTGGCACTTTTC
GGGGAAATGTGCGCGGAACCCCTATTTGTTTATTTTTCTAAATACATTCAAATATGTATCCGCTCATGAG
ACAATAACCCTGATAAATGCTTCAATAATATTGAAAAAGGAAGAGTATGAGTATTCAACATTTCCGTGTC
GCCCTTATTCCCTTTTTTGCGGCATTTTGCCTTCCTGTTTTTGCTCACCCAGAAACGCTGGTGAAAGTAA
AAGATGCTGAAGATCAGTTGGGTGCACGAGTGGGTTACATCGAACTGGATCTCAACAGCGGTAAGATCCT
TGAGAGTTTTCGCCCCGAAGAACGTTTTCCAATGATGAGCACTTTTAAAGTTCTGCTATGTGGCGCGGTA
TTATCCCGTATTGACGCCGGGCAAGAGCAACTCGGTCGCCGCATACACTATTCTCAGAATGACTTGGTTG
AGTACTCACCAGTCACAGAAAAGCATCTTACGGATGGCATGACAGTAAGAGAATTATGCAGTGCTGCCAT
AACCATGAGTGATAACACTGCGGCCAACTTACTTCTGACAACGATCGGAGGACCGAAGGAGCTAACCGCT
TTTTTGCACAACATGGGGGATCATGTAACTCGCCTTGATCGTTGGGAACCGGAGCTGAATGAAGCCATAC
CAAACGACGAGCGTGACACCACGATGCCTGTAGCAATGGCAACAACGTTGCGCAAACTATTAACTGGCGA
ACTACTTACTCTAGCTTCCCGGCAACAATTAATAGACTGGATGGAGGCGGATAAAGTTGCAGGACCACTT
CTGCGCTCGGCCCTTCCGGCTGGCTGGTTTATTGCTGATAAATCTGGAGCCGGTGAGCGTGGGTCTCGCG
GTATCATTGCAGCACTGGGGCCAGATGGTAAGCCCTCCCGTATCGTAGTTATCTACACGACGGGGAGTCA
GGCAACTATGGATGAACGAAATAGACAGATCGCTGAGATAGGTGCCTCACTGATTAAGCATTGGTAACTG
TCAGACCAAGTTTACTCATATATACTTTAGATTGATTTAAAACTTCATTTTTAATTTAAAAGGATCTAGG
TGAAGATCCTTTTTGATAATCTCATGACCAAAATCCCTTAACGTGAGTTTTCGTTCCACTGAGCGTCAGA
CCCCGTAGAAAAGATCAAAGGATCTTCTTGAGATCCTTTTTTTCTGCGCGTAATCTGCTGCTTGCAAACA
AAAAAACCACCGCTACCAGCGGTGGTTTGTTTGCCGGATCAAGAGCTACCAACTCTTTTTCCGAAGGTAA
CTGGCTTCAGCAGAGCGCAGATACCAAATACTGTTCTTCTAGTGTAGCCGTAGTTAGGCCACCACTTCAA
GAACTCTGTAGCACCGCCTACATACCTCGCTCTGCTAATCCTGTTACCAGTGGCTGCTGCCAGTGGCGAT
AAGTCGTGTCTTACCGGGTTGGACTCAAGACGATAGTTACCGGATAAGGCGCAGCGGTCGGGCTGAACGG
GGGGTTCGTGCACACAGCCCAGCTTGGAGCGAACGACCTACACCGAACTGAGATACCTACAGCGTGAGCT
ATGAGAAAGCGCCACGCTTCCCGAAGGGAGAAAGGCGGACAGGTATCCGGTAAGCGGCAGGGTCGGAACA
GGAGAGCGCACGAGGGAGCTTCCAGGGGGAAACGCCTGGTATCTTTATAGTCCTGTCGGGTTTCGCCACC
TCTGACTTGAGCGTCGATTTTTGTGATGCTCGTCAGGGGGGCGGAGCCTATGGAAAAACGCCAGCAACGC
GGCCTTTTTACGGTTCCTGGCCTTTTGCTGGCCTTTTGCTCACATGTTCTTTCCTGCGTTATCCCCTGAT
TCTGTGGATAACCGTATTACCGCCTTTGAGTGAGCTGATACCGCTCGCCGCAGCCGAACGACCGAGCGCA
GCGAGTCAGTGAGCGAGGAAGCGGAAGAGCGCCCAATACGCAAACCGCCTCTCCCCGCGCGTTGGCCGAT
TCATTAATGCAGCTGGCACGACAGGTTTCCCGACTGGAAAGCGGGCAGTGAGCGCAACGCAATTAATGTG
AGTTAGCTCACTCATTAGGCACCCCAGGCTTTACACTTTATGCTTCCGGCTCGTATGTTGTGTGGAATTG
TGAGCGGATAACAATTTCACACAGGAAACAGCTATGACCATGATTACGCCAAGCGCGCAATTAACCCTCA
CTAAAGGGAACAAAAGCTGGAGCTGCAAGCTTAATGTAGTCTTATGCAATACTCTTGTAGTCTTGCAACA
TGGTAACGATGAGTTAGCAACATGCCTTACAAGGAGAGAAAAAGCACCGTGCATGCCGATTGGTGGAAGT
AAGGTGGTACGATCGTGCCTTATTAGGAAGGCAACAGACGGGTCTGACATGGATTGGACGAACCACTGAA
TTGCCGCATTGCAGAGATATTGTATTTAAGTGCCTAGCTCGATACATAAACGGGTCTCTCTGGTTAGACC
AGATCTGAGCCTGGGAGCTCTCTGGCTAACTAGGGAACCCACTGCTTAAGCCTCAATAAAGCTTGCCTTG
AGTGCTTCAAGTAGTGTGTGCCCGTCTGTTGTGTGACTCTGGTAACTAGAGATCCCTCAGACCCTTTTAG
TCAGTGTGGAAAATCTCTAGCAGTGGCGCCCGAACAGGGACTTGAAAGCGAAAGGGAAACCAGAGGAGCT
CTCTCGACGCAGGACTCGGCTTGCTGAAGCGCGCACGGCAAGAGGCGAGGGGCGGCGACTGGTGAGTACG
CCAAAAATTTTGACTAGCGGAGGCTAGAAGGAGAGAGATGGGTGCGAGAGCGTCAGTATTAAGCGGGGGA
GAATTAGATCGCGATGGGAAAAAATTCGGTTAAGGCCAGGGGGAAAGAAAAAATATAAATTAAAACATAT
AGTATGGGCAAGCAGGGAGCTAGAACGATTCGCAGTTAATCCTGGCCTGTTAGAAACATCAGAAGGCTGT
AGACAAATACTGGGACAGCTACAACCATCCCTTCAGACAGGATCAGAAGAACTTAGATCATTATATAATA
CAGTAGCAACCCTCTATTGTGTGCATCAAAGGATAGAGATAAAAGACACCAAGGAAGCTTTAGACAAGAT
AGAGGAAGAGCAAAACAAAAGTAAGACCACCGCACAGCAAGCGGCCGCTGATCTTCAGACCTGGAGGAGG
AGATATGAGGGACAATTGGAGAAGTGAATTATATAAATATAAAGTAGTAAAAATTGAACCATTAGGAGTA
GCACCCACCAAGGCAAAGAGAAGAGTGGTGCAGAGAGAAAAAAGAGCAGTGGGAATAGGAGCTTTGTTCC
TTGGGTTCTTGGGAGCAGCAGGAAGCACTATGGGCGCAGCGTCAATGACGCTGACGGTACAGGCCAGACA
ATTATTGTCTGGTATAGTGCAGCAGCAGAACAATTTGCTGAGGGCTATTGAGGCGCAACAGCATCTGTTG
CAACTCACAGTCTGGGGCATCAAGCAGCTCCAGGCAAGAATCCTGGCTGTGGAAAGATACCTAAAGGATC
AACAGCTCCTGGGGATTTGGGGTTGCTCTGGAAAACTCATTTGCACCACTGCTGTGCCTTGGAATGCTAG
TTGGAGTAATAAATCTCTGGAACAGATTTGGAATCACACGACCTGGATGGAGTGGGACAGAGAAATTAAC
AATTACACAAGCTTAATACACTCCTTAATTGAAGAATCGCAAAACCAGCAAGAAAAGAATGAACAAGAAT
TATTGGAATTAGATAAATGGGCAAGTTTGTGGAATTGGTTTAACATAACAAATTGGCTGTGGTATATAAA
ATTATTCATAATGATAGTAGGAGGCTTGGTAGGTTTAAGAATAGTTTTTGCTGTACTTTCTATAGTGAAT
AGAGTTAGGCAGGGATATTCACCATTATCGTTTCAGACCCACCTCCCAACCCCGAGGGGACCCAGAGAGG
GCCTATTTCCCATGATTCCTTCATATTTGCATATACGATACAAGGCTGTTAGAGAGATAATTAGAATTAA
TTTGACTGTAAACACAAAGATATTAGTACAAAATACGTGACGTAGAAAGTAATAATTTCTTGGGTAGTTT
GCAGTTTTAAAATTATGTTTTAAAATGGACTATCATATGCTTACCGTAACTTGAAAGTATTTCGATTTCT
TGGCTTTATATATCTTGTGGAAAGGACGAAACACCGGTTGTGTGCATATTCTTGTGGTTTTAGAGCTAGA
AATAGCAAGTTAAAATAAGGCTAGTCCGTTATCAACTTGAAAAAGTGGCACCGAGTCGGTGCTTTTTTAA
GCTTGGCGTAACTAGATCTTGAGACAAATGGCAGTATTCATCCACAATTTTAAAAGAAAAGGGGGGATTG
GGGGGTACAGTGCAGGGGAAAGAATAGTAGACATAATAGCAACAGACATACAAACTAAAGAATTACAAAA
ACAAATTACAAAAATTCAAAATTTTCGGGTTTATTACAGGGACAGCAGAGATCCACTTTGGCGCCGGCTC
GAGGGGG
Features (pLannotate 1.2.2; 29 found; start..end, strand, type, name):
     14..80      +  CDS            small t antigen (fragment): SV40 (simian virus 40) small t antigen
    106..317     +  promoter       EF-1α core promoter: core promoter for human elongation factor EF-1α
    318..1256    +  intron         EF-1α intron A: intron upstream of the start codon of human EF-1α
   1278..1877    +  CDS            PuroR (fragment): puromycin N-acetyltransferase; pac from Streptomyces; confers resistance to puromycin
   1893..2481    +  misc_feature   WPRE: woodchuck hepatitis virus posttranscriptional regulatory element
   2532..2551    +  misc_feature   cPPT/CTS (fragment): central polypurine tract and central termination sequence of HIV-1
   2553..2786    +  LTR            3' LTR (ΔU3): self-inactivating 3' long terminal repeat (LTR) from HIV-1
   2864..2985    +  polyA_signal   SV40 poly(A) signal: SV40 polyadenylation signal
   3025..3160    +  rep_origin     SV40 ori: SV40 origin of replication
   3181..3199    -  promoter       T7 promoter: promoter for bacteriophage T7 RNA polymerase
   3207..3362    +  CDS            lacZα (fragment): LacZα fragment of β-galactosidase; lacZ fragment
   3367..3795    +  rep_origin     f1 ori (sequence partly withheld): f1 bacteriophage origin of replication; arrow indicates direction of (+) strand synthesis
   3848..3952    +  promoter       AmpR promoter: bla
   3953..4813    +  CDS            AmpR: β-lactamase; bla; confers resistance to ampicillin, carbenicillin, and related antibiotics
   4984..5572    +  rep_origin     ori: high-copy-number ColE1/pMB1/pBR322/pUC origin of replication
   5755..5847    +  CDS            lacI (fragment): lac repressor; lacI; The lac repressor binds to the lac operator to inhibit transcription in E. coli. This inhibition can be relieved by adding lactose or isopropyl-β-D-thiogalactopyranoside (IPTG).
   5860..5881    +  protein_bind   CAP binding site: CAP binding activates transcription in the presence of cAMP. E. coli catabolite activator protein
   5896..5926    +  promoter       lac promoter: promoter for the E. coli lac operon
   5934..5950    +  protein_bind   lac operator: The lac repressor binds to the lac operator to inhibit transcription in E. coli. This inhibition can be relieved by adding lactose or isopropyl-β-D-thiogalactopyranoside (IPTG). lac repressor encoded by lacI
   5995..6013    +  promoter       T3 promoter: promoter for bacteriophage T3 RNA polymerase
   6041..6267    +  promoter       RSV promoter: Rous sarcoma virus enhancer/promoter
   6268..6448    +  LTR            5' LTR (truncated): truncated 5' long terminal repeat (LTR) from HIV-1
   6495..6620    +  misc_feature   HIV-1 Ψ: packaging signal of human immunodeficiency virus type 1
   6604..6967    +  CDS            HIV-1 gag (fragment): gag protein from human immunodeficiency virus 1; gag
   7113..7346    +  misc_feature   RRE: The Rev response element (RRE) of HIV-1 allows for Rev-dependent mRNA export from the nucleus to the cytoplasm.
   7723..7749    +  CDS            Rev (fragment): human immunodeficiency virus 1 (HIV-1) Rev protein; rev; enhances nuclear export of unspliced and incompletely spliced viral mRNAs
   7753..7993    +  promoter       U6 promoter: RNA polymerase III promoter for human U6 snRNA
   8023..8098    +  misc_RNA       gRNA scaffold: guide RNA scaffold for the Streptococcus pyogenes CRISPR/Cas9 system
   8154..8271    +  misc_feature   cPPT/CTS: central polypurine tract and central termination sequence of HIV-1
