[The description below was written by a language model from this plasmid's Addgene catalogue record and pLannotate feature annotations shown in this document.]
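Description:
N4BP2 gRNA (BRDN0001146056) is a third-generation lentiviral guide RNA plasmid built on the lentiGuide-Puro backbone, carrying a single sgRNA directed against human N4BP2 (also known as B3BP). In bacteria it is maintained as a high-copy plasmid through a ColE1/pUC-type origin and selected with ampicillin via the β-lactamase gene. An f1 origin, lac promoter/operator remnants, T3 and T7 promoters, and an SV40 origin and polyadenylation signal are also annotated in the backbone.

The lentiviral transfer cassette begins with an RSV promoter fused to a truncated HIV-1 5' LTR, which makes genomic RNA production Tat-independent. This is followed by the Ψ packaging signal with a partial gag region and by the Rev response element for Rev-dependent nuclear export. The cassette ends in a ΔU3 self-inactivating 3' LTR. Within the proviral region, the human U6 RNA polymerase III promoter drives the N4BP2 targeting spacer joined to the Streptococcus pyogenes Cas9 guide RNA scaffold. A cPPT/CTS element downstream of the scaffold aids nuclear import of the reverse-transcribed genome. A separate EF-1α promoter with its first intron expresses puromycin N-acetyltransferase, allowing selection of transduced mammalian cells, and a WPRE enhances transcript expression.

The plasmid does not encode Cas9, so it is meant to be paired with a separate Cas9 lentivirus or used in cells that already express Cas9, for CRISPR knockout of N4BP2. It belongs to a set of human kinome-targeting guides produced with optimized sgRNA design rules. The depositors note that the GenBank reference sequence used to design this guide has since been withdrawn from the database.
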