Addgene plasmid #76338: N4BP2 gRNA (BRDN0001146056)
Purpose: 3rd generation lentiviral gRNA plasmid targeting human N4BP2
Depositing lab: John Doench & David Root. Depositing organization: Broad Institute. Publication: Optimized sgRNA design to maximize activity and minimize off-target effects of CRISPR-Cas9. Doench JG, Fusi N, Sullender M, Hegde M, Vaimberg EW, Donovan KF, Smith I, Tothova Z, Wilen C, Orchard R, Virgin HW, Listgarten J, Root DE. Nat Biotechnol. 2016 Jan 18. doi: 10.1038/nbt.3437. PubMed 26780180.
Backbone
  Vector backbone: lentiGuide-Puro
  Backbone manufacturer: Zhang Lab (Addgene plasmid # 52963)
  Vector type: Mammalian Expression, Lentiviral, CRISPR
  Selectable markers: Puromycin
Growth in bacteria
  Bacterial resistance: Ampicillin, 100 μg/mL
  Growth temperature: 37°C
  Growth strain: DH5alpha
  Copy number: High Copy
Gene/Insert
  Gene/Insert name: N4BP2 (alt name: N4BP2)
  gRNA/shRNA sequence: GTTGTGTGCATATTCTTGTG
  Species: H. sapiens (human)
  Entrez Gene: N4BP2 (a.k.a. B3BP)
  Promoter: hU6
  Cloning method: Unknown
  Sequencing primers: 5′ U6-F; 3′ pS2-R
Terms and licenses: Academic/Nonprofit Terms; Industry Terms: Not Available to Industry
Depositor comments: The gRNA was designed to target a Genbank reference sequence which has since been removed from the database. Note that this plasmid does NOT contain Cas9. It should be used in conjunction with lentiCas9-Blast (Addgene #52962) or otherwise with cell lines already expressing Cas9. Browse the full kinome gRNA library at http://www.addgene.org/pooled-library/broadgpp-human-kinome/ or visit http://www.broadinstitute.org/rnai/public/ for detailed protocols and information.
How to cite: N4BP2 gRNA (BRDN0001146056) was a gift from John Doench & David Root (Addgene plasmid # 76338 ; http://n2t.net/addgene:76338 ; RRID:Addgene_76338)
