>Addgene plasmid #76338 | N4BP2 gRNA (BRDN0001146056) | depositor partial sequence | sequence record 143798 | Target Sequence
GTTGTGTGCATATTCTTGTG
