>Addgene plasmid #76338 | N4BP2 gRNA (BRDN0001146056) | addgene partial sequence | sequence record 185649 | hU6-F
TAGAAAGTAATAATTTCTTGGGTAGTTTGCAGTTTTAAAATTATGTTTTAAAATGGACTATCATATGCTT
ACCGTAACTTGAAAGTATTTCGATTTCTTGGCTTTATATATCTTGTGGAAAGGACGAAACACCGGTTGTG
TGCATATTCTTGTGGTTTTAGAGCTAGAAATAGCAAGTTAAAATAAGGCTAGTCCGTTATCAACTTGAAA
AAGTGGCACCGAGTCGGTGCTTTTTTAAGCTTGGCGTAACTAGATCTTGAGACAAATGGCAGTATTCATC
CACAATTTTAAAAGAAAAGGGGGGATTGGGGGGTACAGTGCAGGGGAAAGAATAGTAGACATAATAGCAA
CAGACATACAAACTAAAGAATTACAAAAACAAATTACAAAAATTCAAAATTTTCGGGTTTATTACAGGGA
CAGCAGAGATCCACTTTGGCGCCGGCTCGAGGGGGCCCGGGTGCAAAGATGGATAAAGTTTTAAACAGAG
AGGAATCTTTGCAGCTAATGGACCTTCTAGGTCTTGAAAGGAGTGGGAATTGGCTCCGGTGCCCGTCAGT
GGGCAGAGCG
